Addgene plasmid #80620: pFA6a-pcr1P-natMX6-pcr2P
Purpose: to delete part of the mat1-P locus and fix the mating type in natural S. pombe isolates
Depositing lab: Miguel Godinho Ferreira. Depositing organization: Instituto Gulbenkian de Ciencia. Publication: Genome architecture is a selectable trait that can be maintained by antagonistic pleiotropy. Avelar AT, Perfeito L, Gordo I, Ferreira MG. Nat Commun. 2013;4:2235. doi: 10.1038/ncomms3235. PubMed 23974178.
Backbone
  Vector backbone: pFA6a-natMX6
  Vector type: Yeast Expression
  Selectable markers: nourseothricin (NAT)
Growth in bacteria
  Bacterial resistance: Ampicillin, 100 μg/mL
  Growth temperature: 37°C
  Growth strain: DH5alpha
  Copy number: Unknown
Gene/Insert 1
  Gene/Insert name: PCR1 from mat1-P
  Species: S. pombe (fission yeast)
  Cloning method: Unknown
  Sequencing primers: 5′ SP6; 3′ TEFpro-R (gctaaatgtacgggcgacag)
Gene/Insert 2
  Gene/Insert name: PCR2 from mat1-P
  Species: S. pombe (fission yeast)
  Cloning method: Unknown
  Sequencing primers: 5′ T7
Terms and licenses: Academic/Nonprofit Terms; Industry Terms: Not Available to Industry
How to cite: pFA6a-pcr1P-natMX6-pcr2P was a gift from Miguel Godinho Ferreira (Addgene plasmid # 80620 ; http://n2t.net/addgene:80620 ; RRID:Addgene_80620)
