[The description below was written by a language model from this plasmid's Addgene catalogue record and pLannotate feature annotations shown in this document.]
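Description:
pFA6a-pcr1P-natMX6-pcr2P is a 5,873 bp gene-targeting plasmid built on the pFA6a-natMX6 backbone, one of the pFA6a family of marker-cassette vectors used for chromosomal modification in yeast. Although catalogued as a yeast expression vector, it has no annotated yeast replication origin and is best understood as a template or donor for homologous integration. In E. coli it is maintained through a high-copy ColE1/pUC-type origin and selected with ampicillin via the β-lactamase gene and its native promoter. Small remnants of lacI, rop and the pBR322 bom region are backbone fragments with no apparent functional role. SP6 and T7 promoters flank the cloned region and serve as sequencing primer sites.

The payload is a natMX6 cassette, which confers nourseothricin resistance in yeast, sandwiched between two fragments amplified from the Schizosaccharomyces pombe mat1-P mating-type locus. The upstream fragment (PCR1), lying between the SP6 site and the marker, contains sequence annotated as the divergently oriented Pc and Pi mating-type genes. The annotation tool labels these by their mat2-P homologues because the P cassette sequence is shared between loci. The downstream fragment (PCR2) sits between natMX6 and the T7 promoter and carries no annotated features. Together the two fragments act as homology arms, so that recombination at mat1-P replaces the intervening chromosomal segment with the resistance marker. According to the record, this deletes part of the mat1-P locus and fixes the mating type in natural S. pombe isolates, yielding nourseothricin-selectable strains. The record does not specify the exact endpoints of the deleted region or how the fragments were cloned.
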