Features (pLannotate 1.2.2; 11 found; start..end, strand, type, name):
    467..820     -  CDS            mat2-Pc: MATPC_SCHPM - Also known as matPc. Experimental evidence at transcript level: Swiss-Prot protein existence level 2. Mating type proteins are sequence specific DNA-binding proteins that act as master switches in yeast differentiation by controlling gene expression in a cell type-specific fashion. Required for conjugation and efficient meiosis. From Schizosaccharomyces pombe (Fission yeast).
    999..1475    +  CDS            mat2-Pi: MATPI_SCHPM - Also known as matPi. Experimental evidence at protein level: Swiss-Prot protein existence level 1. Mating type proteins are sequence specific DNA-binding proteins that act as master switches in yeast differentiation by controlling gene expression in a cell type-specific fashion. Required for meiosis, but plays no role in conjugation. From Schizosaccharomyces pombe (Fission yeast).
   1696..2818    +  gene           natMX6: yeast selectable marker conferring nourseothricin resistance
   3499..3517    -  promoter       T7 promoter: promoter for bacteriophage T7 RNA polymerase
   3539..3592    -  CDS            lacI (fragment): lac repressor; lacI; The lac repressor binds to the lac operator to inhibit transcription in E. coli. This inhibition can be relieved by adding lactose or isopropyl-β-D-thiogalactopyranoside (IPTG).
   3775..4363    -  rep_origin     ori: high-copy-number ColE1/pMB1/pBR322/pUC origin of replication
   4534..5394    -  CDS            AmpR: β-lactamase; bla; confers resistance to ampicillin, carbenicillin, and related antibiotics
   5395..5499    -  promoter       AmpR promoter: bla
   5594..5629    +  CDS            rop (fragment): Rop protein, which maintains plasmids at low copy number; rop
   5731..5782    +  misc_feature   bom (fragment): basis of mobility region from pBR322
   5845..5863    +  promoter       SP6 promoter: promoter for bacteriophage SP6 RNA polymerase
>Addgene plasmid #80620 | pFA6a-pcr1P-natMX6-pcr2P | depositor full sequence | sequence record 151861 | pFA6a-pcr1P-natMX6-pcr2P sequence 5873 bps
CAGCTGAAGCTTGTTTATTCTATGACTACAGGTTTGTCAACATGTTTTATTGCGACTGTTTAATTTTTGT
ATTTGTTATACCGATATATTTTTAATCAGTATTATATTTTCTTAAATAACTTAATAACGAACTTGACAAT
GAAACGTTCCTAATTCTCATTAGACGGGAATTCTTTAGGGGACCCCACATTAAGTGGGATGAGTGCTTGC
TTTGTTGTAGTAGCTATGGTAACTATTTCTTTGTTTGGGTAGGAACAAAGAAAGAGAAAGGAGAGAAAAT
AGTGGGTTAGCCGTGAAAGGAAAAGAGAGTGAGAAGAAGGGTAGGAAAAGAAGAGAGAGTAGTTGAAGGA
AAAATATTGGAAGAGGTAGTATTTTTCTGTATGCATATGCATATGCATTTGTATAGCATACAACCTTTAA
TTTAATAGCCATACAACCTAATAGCCAGAAACGCCTTCCCAATTTACTGAACCCTGCTTATATGTAGTTT
ATAATTGTTGTGTCCATTTAATCTTTTTGAATATAGTATGCGCTCTAACTTGGCAATTTGTCTCCTAACG
TCCTGATAATGACTGAGTTCAGCTAATTGTGACCAGGCAAGTCTAACATTTTGTGGTAATGTATGCCAAA
TTATTGAGCATTTGGCTGAAGCACCTGCCCAATCTCCTGATAGATTCAAAATTTTGTGTAGCCTACTTCT
AAATAGCATGAATCCATTTTTGTAGATTGTGGTTTTGTTTCCTTTAATTTGTTTCTTCTTTTGTAAAGTT
TCTGGAGTCAAAATTGGCAAGAAAATAGGTGCTCTTAATCTTGGATCCATTTTATTATTGTGCGTATTAT
GGCTTGGTGTATTTGGAGGAGTGCAACTCTGCTACTGCTGTGGGCGTTTTATATCACTAATGCTTTGTTC
CCTCTTTCTTTGTTCCTTATGCGACTTTATATACTCTATGGTTAGTAACACCAATACAATTTCTGAGTTT
TATTTTAAGCAATTCATTATGAAACGAGTAGCTGTTTTATTAAAGACTGTAATGTGTGAATTTCTCAAAT
GTGATTACAATGGATACGATAGAATCATTTCTCTTTTGCGGCGTATTCTTACTCTAATTTGTACTCCAAA
CTTAAATGGGTTGACTATTAAACGAGTAATTGATTCTATGCAGTCTTTGGAATACATTAAACAAACATGT
AATTTCAAACTTCAAATGTGCATTTCCAGTATGGCTTTTAAAAGAAACAATGCTTTACAGAATTGTAATC
ACTATGCTTGGTGTGATGATCATTGTTCAGATATTGGAAGACCGATGACTACCGTACGCGGTCAGTGTTC
CAAGTGCACTAAACCCCACTTGATGCGTTGGCTTTTGTTGCACTATGACAATCCATATCCCTCTAACTCT
GAGTTTTACGACCTGTCAGCGGCTACTGGATTAACGCGTACTCAATTACGTAACTGGTTTTCTAACCGAC
GACGTTGAATTATGTTAGCTTAGAATTGTTAGTAATATATCCAATTCCTTCTTGTATATGTTATACATCA
GTTTTAATGGGCCAATTCTACGAAGTTTTAAGGTATTATTCATTCGGTTTTTGTTTTTCATAAATTTTTT
TTTTGTAATATAAATGTATAGTCTTTCTCCTTTGTTTTCTAGATCTGTTTAGCTTGCCTCGTCCCCGCCG
GGTCACCCGGCCAGCGACATGGAGGCCCAGAATACCCTCCTTGACAGTCTTGACGTGCGCAGCTCAGGGG
CATGATGTGACTGTCGCCCGTACATTTAGCCCATACATCCCCATGTATAATCATTTGCATCCATACATTT
TGATGGCCGCACGGCGCGAAGCAAAAATTACGGCTCCTCGCTGCAGACCTGCGAGCAGGGAAACGCTCCC
CTCACAGACGCGTTGAATTGTCCCCACGCCGCGCCCCTGTAGAGAAATATAAAAGGTTAGGATTTGCCAC
TGAGGTTCTTCTTTCATATACTTCCTTTTAAAATCTTGCTAGGATACAGTTCTCACATCACATCCGAACA
TAAACAACCATGGGTACCACTCTTGACGACACGGCTTACCGGTACCGCACCAGTGTCCCGGGGGACGCCG
AGGCCATCGAGGCACTGGATGGGTCCTTCACCACCGACACCGTCTTCCGCGTCACCGCCACCGGGGACGG
CTTCACCCTGCGGGAGGTGCCGGTGGACCCGCCCCTGACCAAGGTGTTCCCCGACGACGAATCGGACGAC
GAATCGGACGACGGGGAGGACGGCGACCCGGACTCCCGGACGTTCGTCGCGTACGGGGACGACGGCGACC
TGGCGGGCTTCGTGGTCATCTCGTACTCGGCGTGGAACCGCCGGCTGACCGTCGAGGACATCGAGGTCGC
CCCGGAGCACCGGGGGCACGGGGTCGGGCGCGCGTTGATGGGGCTCGCGACGGAGTTCGCCGGCGAGCGG
GGCGCCGGGCACCTCTGGCTGGAGGTCACCAACGTCAACGCACCGGCGATCCACGCGTACCGGCGGATGG
GGTTCACCCTCTGCGGCCTGGACACCGCCCTGTACGACGGCACCGCCTCGGACGGCGAGCGGCAGGCGCT
CTACATGAGCATGCCCTGCCCCTAATCAGTACTGACAATAAAAAGATTCTTGTTTTCAAGAACTTGTCAT
TTGTATAGTTTTTTTATATTGTAGTTGTTCTATTTTAATCAAATGTTAGCGTGATTTATATTTTTTTTCG
CCTCGACATCATCTGCCCAGATGCGAAGTTAAGTGCGCAGAAAGTAATATCATGCGTCAATCGTATGTGA
ATGCTGGTCGCTATACTGCTGTCGATTCGATACTAACGCCGCCATCCAGTTTAAACGAGCTCGAATTCGC
CCTTGGGTTTAAACCCCTCTAACGAGATATTTGCTTCGCTACGCTACGCACTCCCTACCATAATATACTC
ACTAATATTATACTTTCACTACATCTCATTACTCATTCCTACCATACACACTATACTTCAACACTTTCCT
CGCTCAACCACTCCATCAACCATCCTCTTTCTCCCCATACATCTTGAACTCCTTACACCAATACTTCATA
TCCATTAGCCATTTTCCTTTATAAACATATATTAAACCTCATCCCAAATGCATCTACCCACTCTTTACAT
TCACATCCCTATTCCTTTAATATCTTACGTTCCACTTCCTCAACCATAGAGCATTCTTTATAAATCACTT
TAATATGCTTTACTTCCACACACTACTGCTACCATTGCCTTGCACAGTACTCCCCTTACTCACACACCTT
CAATCACACTCCTATCTCCATACAGGACCCAACATGTATTAAACATTATCCCCCTACACCATTTTCCCTC
ATCATCCAATATGTTTCTACTATTATCACACACCGTCTCTACCTCCCGCCAATTTTAACTGTCTAGATAT
CGCAGGGCGAATTCATCGATGATATCAGATCCACTAGTGGCCTATGCGGCCGCGGATCTGCCGGTCTCCC
TATAGTGAGTCGTATTAATTTCGATAAGCCAGGTTAACCTGCATTAATGAATCGGCCAACGCGCGGGGAG
AGGCGGTTTGCGTATTGGGCGCTCTTCCGCTTCCTCGCTCACTGACTCGCTGCGCTCGGTCGTTCGGCTG
CGGCGAGCGGTATCAGCTCACTCAAAGGCGGTAATACGGTTATCCACAGAATCAGGGGATAACGCAGGAA
AGAACATGTGAGCAAAAGGCCAGCAAAAGGCCAGGAACCGTAAAAAGGCCGCGTTGCTGGCGTTTTTCCA
TAGGCTCCGCCCCCCTGACGAGCATCACAAAAATCGACGCTCAAGTCAGAGGTGGCGAAACCCGACAGGA
CTATAAAGATACCAGGCGTTTCCCCCTGGAAGCTCCCTCGTGCGCTCTCCTGTTCCGACCCTGCCGCTTA
CCGGATACCTGTCCGCCTTTCTCCCTTCGGGAAGCGTGGCGCTTTCTCAATGCTCACGCTGTAGGTATCT
CAGTTCGGTGTAGGTCGTTCGCTCCAAGCTGGGCTGTGTGCACGAACCCCCCGTTCAGCCCGACCGCTGC
GCCTTATCCGGTAACTATCGTCTTGAGTCCAACCCGGTAAGACACGACTTATCGCCACTGGCAGCAGCCA
CTGGTAACAGGATTAGCAGAGCGAGGTATGTAGGCGGTGCTACAGAGTTCTTGAAGTGGTGGCCTAACTA
CGGCTACACTAGAAGGACAGTATTTGGTATCTGCGCTCTGCTGAAGCCAGTTACCTTCGGAAAAAGAGTT
GGTAGCTCTTGATCCGGCAAACAAACCACCGCTGGTAGCGGTGGTTTTTTTGTTTGCAAGCAGCAGATTA
CGCGCAGAAAAAAAGGATCTCAAGAAGATCCTTTGATCTTTTCTACGGGGTCTGACGCTCAGTGGAACGA
AAACTCACGTTAAGGGATTTTGGTCATGAGATTATCAAAAAGGATCTTCACCTAGATCCTTTTAAATTAA
AAATGAAGTTTTAAATCAATCTAAAGTATATATGAGTAAACTTGGTCTGACAGTTACCAATGCTTAATCA
GTGAGGCACCTATCTCAGCGATCTGTCTATTTCGTTCATCCATAGTTGCCTGACTCCCCGTCGTGTAGAT
AACTACGATACGGGAGGGCTTACCATCTGGCCCCAGTGCTGCAATGATACCGCGAGACCCACGCTCACCG
GCTCCAGATTTATCAGCAATAAACCAGCCAGCCGGAAGGGCCGAGCGCAGAAGTGGTCCTGCAACTTTAT
CCGCCTCCATCCAGTCTATTAATTGTTGCCGGGAAGCTAGAGTAAGTAGTTCGCCAGTTAATAGTTTGCG
CAACGTTGTTGCCATTGCTACAGGCATCGTGGTGTCACGCTCGTCGTTTGGTATGGCTTCATTCAGCTCC
GGTTCCCAACGATCAAGGCGAGTTACATGATCCCCCATGTTGTGCAAAAAAGCGGTTAGCTCCTTCGGTC
CTCCGATCGTTGTCAGAAGTAAGTTGGCCGCAGTGTTATCACTCATGGTTATGGCAGCACTGCATAATTC
TCTTACTGTCATGCCATCCGTAAGATGCTTTTCTGTGACTGGTGAGTACTCAACCAAGTCATTCTGAGAA
TAGTGTATGCGGCGACCGAGTTGCTCTTGCCCGGCGTCAATACGGGATAATACCGCGCCACATAGCAGAA
CTTTAAAAGTGCTCATCATTGGAAAACGTTCTTCGGGGCGAAAACTCTCAAGGATCTTACCGCTGTTGAG
ATCCAGTTCGATGTAACCCACTCGTGCACCCAACTGATCTTCAGCATCTTTTACTTTCACCAGCGTTTCT
GGGTGAGCAAAAACAGGAAGGCAAAATGCCGCAAAAAAGGGAATAAGGGCGACACGGAAATGTTGAATAC
TCATACTCTTCCTTTTTCAATATTATTGAAGCATTTATCAGGGTTATTGTCTCATGAGCGGATACATATT
TGAATGTATTTAGAAAAATAAACAAATAGGGGTTCCGCGCACATTTCCCCGAAAAGTGCCACCTGACGTC
TAAGAAACCATTATTATCATGACATTAACCTATAAAAATAGGCGTATCACGAGGCCCTTTCGTCTCGCGC
GTTTCGGTGATGACGGTGAAAACCTCTGACACATGCAGCTCCCGGAGACGGTCACAGCTTGTCTGTAAGC
GGATGCCGGGAGCAGACAAGCCCGTCAGGGCGCGTCAGCGGGTGTTGGCGGGTGTCGGGGCTGGCTTAAC
TATGCGGCATCAGAGCAGATTGTACTGAGAGTGCACCATATGGACATATTGTCGTTAGAACGCGGCTACA
ATTAATACATAACCTTATGTATCATACACATACGATTTAGGTGACACTATAGAACGCGGCCGC
