>Addgene plasmid #80620 | pFA6a-pcr1P-natMX6-pcr2P | addgene partial sequence | sequence record 153371 | SP6 5'-ATTTAGGTGACACTATAG-3'
CTTGTTTATTCTATGACTACAGGTTTGTCAACATGTTTTATTGCGACTGTTTAATTTTTGTATTTGTTAT
ACCGATATATTTTTAATCAGTATTATATTTTCTTAAATAACTTAATAACGAACTTGACAATGAAACGTTC
CTAATTCTCATTAGACGGGAATTCTTTAGGGGACCCCACATTAAGTGGGATGAGTGCTTGCTTTGTTGTA
GTAGCTATGGTAACTATTTCTTTGTTTGGGTAGGAACAAAGAAAGAGAAAGGAGAGAAAATAGTGGGTTA
GCCGTGAAAGGAAAAGAGAGTGAGAAGAAGGGTAGGAAAAGAAGAGAGAGTAGTTGAAGGAAAAATATTG
GAAGAGGTAGTATTTTTCTGTATGCATATGCATATGCATTTGTATAGCATACAACCTTTAATTTAATAGC
CATACAACCTAATAGCCAGAAACGCCTTCCCAATTTACTGAACCCTGCTTATATGTAGTTTATAATTGTT
GTGTCCATTTAATCTTTTTGAATATAGTATGCGCTCTAACTTGGCAATTTGTCTCCTAACGTCCTGATAA
TGACTGAGTTCAGCTAATTGTGACCAGGCAAGTCTAACATTTTGTGGTAATGTATGCCAAATTATTGAGC
ATTTGGCTGAAGCACCTGCCCAATCTCCTGATAGATTCAAAATTTTGTGTAGCCTACTTCTAAATAGCAT
GAATCCATTTTTGTAGATTGTGGTTTTGTTTCCTTTAATTTGTTTCTTCTTTTGTAAAGTTTCTGGAGTC
AAAATTGGCAAGAAAATAGGTGCTCTTAATCTTGGATCCATTTTATTATTGTGCGTATTATGGCTTGGTG
TATTTGGAGGAGTGCAACTCTGCTACTGCTGTGGGCGTTTTATATCACTAATGCTTTGTTCCCTCT
