>Addgene plasmid #80620 | pFA6a-pcr1P-natMX6-pcr2P | addgene partial sequence | sequence record 153372 | TEFpro-R 5'-gctaaatgtacgggcgacag-3'
CGCACGTCAAGACTGTCAAGGAGGGTATTCTGGGCCTCCATGTCGCTGGCCGGGTGACCCGGCGGGGACG
AGGCAAGCTAAACAGATCTAGAAAACAAAGGAGAAAGACTATACATTTATATTACAAAAAAAAAATTTAT
GAAAAACAAAAACCGAATGAATAATACCTTAAAACTTCGTAGAATTGGCCCATTAAAACTGATGTATAAC
ATATACAAGAAGGAATTGGATATATTACTAACAATTCTAAGCTAACATAATTCAACGTCGTCGGTTAGAA
AACCAGTTACGTAATTGAGTACGCGTTAATCCAGTAGCCGCTGACAGGTCGTAAAACTCAGAGTTAGAGG
GATATGGATTGTCATAGTGCAACAAAAGCCAACGCATCAAGTGGGGTTTAGTGCACTTGGAACACTGACC
GCGTACGGTAGTCATCGGTCTTCCAATATCTGAACAATGATCATCACACCAAGCATAGTGATTACAATTC
TGTAAAGCATTGTTTCTTTTAAAAGCCATACTGGAAATGCACATTTGAAGTTTGAAATTACATGTTTGTT
TAATGTATTCCAAAGACTGCATAGAATCAATTACTCGTTTAATAGTCAACCCATTTAAGTTTGGAGTACA
AATTAGAGTAAGAATACGCCGCAAAAGAGAAATGATTCTATCGTATCCATTGTAATCACATTTGAGAAAT
TCACACATTACAGTCTTTAATAAAACAGCTACTCGTTTCATAATGAATTGCTTAAAATAAAACTCAGAAA
TTGTATTGGTGTTACTAACCATAGAGTATATAAAGTCGCATAAGGAACAAAGAAAGAGGGAACAAAGCAT
TAGTGATATAAAACGCCCACAGCAGTAGCAGAGTTGCACTCCTCCAAATACACCAAGCCATAATACGCAC
AATAATAAAATGGATCCAAGATTAAGAGCACCTATTTTCTTGCCAATTTTGACTCC
